Features (pLannotate 1.2.2; 10 found; start..end, strand, type, name):
    121..213     +  CDS            lacI (fragment): lac repressor; lacI; The lac repressor binds to the lac operator to inhibit transcription in E. coli. This inhibition can be relieved by adding lactose or isopropyl-β-D-thiogalactopyranoside (IPTG).
    268..295     -  terminator     rrnB T2 terminator: transcription terminator T2 from the E. coli rrnB gene
    427..470     +  terminator     rrnB T1 terminator: Escherichia coli rrnB; transcription terminator T1 from the E. coli rrnB gene
    517..553     -  CDS            lacZα (fragment): LacZα fragment of β-galactosidase; lacZ fragment
    569..668     +  protein_bind   attL1: mutant version of attL; recombination site for the Gateway® LR reaction LR Clonase™
    674..2083    +  CDS            SLC36A3: S36A3_HUMAN - Also known as PAT3, TRAMD2. Experimental evidence at transcript level: Swiss-Prot protein existence level 2. From Homo sapiens (Human).
   2088..2187    -  protein_bind   attL2: mutant version of attL; recombination site for the Gateway® LR reaction LR Clonase™
   2205..2223    -  promoter       T7 promoter: promoter for bacteriophage T7 RNA polymerase
   2357..3166    +  CDS            KanR: aminoglycoside phosphotransferase; aph(3')-Ia; confers resistance to kanamycin in bacteria or G418 (Geneticin®) in eukaryotes
   3313..3901    +  rep_origin     ori: high-copy-number ColE1/pMB1/pBR322/pUC origin of replication
>Addgene plasmid | pDONR221-SLC36A3_STOP | analyzer sequence | sequence record 312386
CTTTCCTGCGTTATCCCCTGATTCTGTGGATAACCGTATTACCGCCTTTGAGTGAGCTGATACCGCTCGC
CGCAGCCGAACGACCGAGCGCAGCGAGTCAGTGAGCGAGGAAGCGGAAGAGCGCCCAATACGCAAACCGC
CTCTCCCCGCGCGTTGGCCGATTCATTAATGCAGCTGGCACGACAGGTTTCCCGACTGGAAAGCGGGCAG
TGAGCGCAACGCAATTAATACGCGTACCGCTAGCCAGGAAGAGTTTGTAGAAACGCAAAAAGGCCATCCG
TCAGGATGGCCTTCTGCTTAGTTTGATGCCTGGCAGTTTATGGCGGGCGTCCTGCCCGCCACCCTCCGGG
CCGTTGCTTCACAACGTTCAAATCCGCTCCCGGCGGATTTGTCCTACTCAGGAGAGCGTTCACCGACAAA
CAACAGATAAAACGAAAGGCCCAGTCTTCCGACTGAGCCTTTCGTTTTATTTGATGCCTGGCAGTTCCCT
ACTCTCGCGTTAACGCTAGCATGGATGTTTTCCCAGTCACGACGTTGTAAAACGACGGCCAGTCTTAAGC
TCGGGCCCCAAATAATGATTTTATTTTGACTGATAGTGACCTGTTCGTTGCAACACATTGATGAGCAATG
CTTTTTTATAATGCCAACTTTGTACAAAAAAGCAGGCTCCACCATGTCCCTGCTGGGCAGGGACTACAAC
TCTGAGCTGAATAGCCTGGATAACGGCCCTCAGTCCCCATCTGAGAGCTCCTCTAGCATCACATCTGAGA
ATGTGCACCCAGCAGGAGAGGCAGGACTGAGCATGATGCAGACCCTGATCCACCTGCTGAAGTGCAATAT
CGGAACAGGACTGCTGGGACTGCCACTGGCCATCAAGAACGCAGGACTGCTGGTGGGACCCGTGAGCCTG
CTGGCAATCGGCGTGCTGACCGTGCACTGCATGGTCATCCTGCTGAACTGTGCCCAGCACCTGAGCCAGA
GACTGCAGAAGACCTTCGTGAATTACGGCGAGGCCACAATGTATGGCCTGGAGACCTGTCCTAACACATG
GCTGAGGGCACACGCCGTGTGGGGCAGATACACCGTGTCCTTCCTGCTGGTCATCACACAGCTGGGCTTT
TGCAGCGTGTACTTCATGTTTATGGCCGACAATCTGCAGCAGATGGTGGAGAAGGCCCACGTGACCAGCA
ACATCTGTCAGCCAAGGGAGATCCTGACCCTGACACCCATCCTGGATATCCGCTTTTATATGCTGATCAT
CCTGCCTTTCCTGATCCTGCTGGTGTTTATCCAGAATCTGAAGGTGCTGTCCGTGTTCTCTACACTGGCC
AACATCACCACACTGGGCAGCATGGCCCTGATCTTTGAGTACATCATGGAGGGCATCCCCTATCCTTCCA
ATCTGCCACTGATGGCCAACTGGAAGACCTTCCTGCTGTTCTTTGGCACCGCCATCTTCACATTTGAGGG
CGTGGGCATGGTGCTGCCTCTGAAGAATCAGATGAAGCACCCACAGCAGTTCAGCTTTGTGCTGTACCTG
GGCATGTCCATCGTGATCATCCTGTACATCCTGCTGGGCACACTGGGCTATATGAAGTTTGGCTCTGACA
CCCAGGCCAGCATCACACTGAACCTGCCCAATTGCTGGCTGTACCAGTCCGTGAAGCTGATGTATTCTAT
CGGCATCTTCTTTACCTATGCCCTGCAGTTCCACGTGCCCGCCGAGATCATCATCCCTTTTGCCATCTCC
CAGGTGAGCGAGTCCTGGGCCCTGTTCGTGGACCTGAGCGTGCGGTCCGCCCTGGTGTGCCTGACCTGCG
TGAGCGCCATCCTGATCCCAAGACTGGACCTGGTCATCTCCCTGGTGGGAAGCGTGAGCTCTAGCGCCCT
GGCCCTGATCATCCCCGCCCTGCTGGAGATCGTGATCTTCTACAGCGAGGACATGTCCTGCGTGACCATC
GCCAAGGATATCATGATCTCCATCGTGGGCCTGCTGGGCTGTATCTTTGGCACATACCAGGCCCTGTATG
AGCTGCCACAGCCCATCTCTCACAGCATGGCCAACAGCACCGGCGTGCACGCCTAAGACCCAGCTTTCTT
GTACAAAGTTGGCATTATAAGAAAGCATTGCTTATCAATTTGTTGCAACGAACAGGTCACTATCAGTCAA
AATAAAATCATTATTTGCCATCCAGCTGATATCCCCTATAGTGAGTCGTATTACATGGTCATAGCTGTTT
CCTGGCAGCTCTGGCCCGTGTCTCAAAATCTCTGATGTTACATTGCACAAGATAAAATAATATCATCATG
AACAATAAAACTGTCTGCTTACATAAACAGTAATACAAGGGGTGTTATGAGCCATATTCAACGGGAAACG
TCGAGGCCGCGATTAAATTCCAACATGGATGCTGATTTATATGGGTATAAATGGGCTCGCGATAATGTCG
GGCAATCAGGTGCGACAATCTATCGCTTGTATGGGAAGCCCGATGCGCCAGAGTTGTTTCTGAAACATGG
CAAAGGTAGCGTTGCCAATGATGTTACAGATGAGATGGTCAGACTAAACTGGCTGACGGAATTTATGCCT
CTTCCGACCATCAAGCATTTTATCCGTACTCCTGATGATGCATGGTTACTCACCACTGCGATCCCCGGAA
AAACAGCATTCCAGGTATTAGAAGAATATCCTGATTCAGGTGAAAATATTGTTGATGCGCTGGCAGTGTT
CCTGCGCCGGTTGCATTCGATTCCTGTTTGTAATTGTCCTTTTAACAGCGATCGCGTATTTCGTCTCGCT
CAGGCGCAATCACGAATGAATAACGGTTTGGTTGATGCGAGTGATTTTGATGACGAGCGTAATGGCTGGC
CTGTTGAACAAGTCTGGAAAGAAATGCATAAACTTTTGCCATTCTCACCGGATTCAGTCGTCACTCATGG
TGATTTCTCACTTGATAACCTTATTTTTGACGAGGGGAAATTAATAGGTTGTATTGATGTTGGACGAGTC
GGAATCGCAGACCGATACCAGGATCTTGCCATCCTATGGAACTGCCTCGGTGAGTTTTCTCCTTCATTAC
AGAAACGGCTTTTTCAAAAATATGGTATTGATAATCCTGATATGAATAAATTGCAGTTTCATTTGATGCT
CGATGAGTTTTTCTAATCAGAATTGGTTAATTGGTTGTAACACTGGCAGAGCATTACGCTGACTTGACGG
GACGGCGCAAGCTCATGACCAAAATCCCTTAACGTGAGTTACGCGTCGTTCCACTGAGCGTCAGACCCCG
TAGAAAAGATCAAAGGATCTTCTTGAGATCCTTTTTTTCTGCGCGTAATCTGCTGCTTGCAAACAAAAAA
ACCACCGCTACCAGCGGTGGTTTGTTTGCCGGATCAAGAGCTACCAACTCTTTTTCCGAAGGTAACTGGC
TTCAGCAGAGCGCAGATACCAAATACTGTTCTTCTAGTGTAGCCGTAGTTAGGCCACCACTTCAAGAACT
CTGTAGCACCGCCTACATACCTCGCTCTGCTAATCCTGTTACCAGTGGCTGCTGCCAGTGGCGATAAGTC
GTGTCTTACCGGGTTGGACTCAAGACGATAGTTACCGGATAAGGCGCAGCGGTCGGGCTGAACGGGGGGT
TCGTGCACACAGCCCAGCTTGGAGCGAACGACCTACACCGAACTGAGATACCTACAGCGTGAGCTATGAG
AAAGCGCCACGCTTCCCGAAGGGAGAAAGGCGGACAGGTATCCGGTAAGCGGCAGGGTCGGAACAGGAGA
GCGCACGAGGGAGCTTCCAGGGGGAAACGCCTGGTATCTTTATAGTCCTGTCGGGTTTCGCCACCTCTGA
CTTGAGCGTCGATTTTTGTGATGCTCGTCAGGGGGGCGGAGCCTATGGAAAAACGCCAGCAACGCGGCCT
TTTTACGGTTCCTGGCCTTTTGCTGGCCTTTTGCTCACATGTT
